>Addgene plasmid #12503 | rSytIV pIE | depositor full sequence | sequence record 7330 | Author sequence
TAGTTATTAATAGTAATCAATTACGGGGTCATTAGTTCATAGCCCATATATGGAGTTCCGCGTTACATAA
CTTACGGTAAATGGCCCGCCTGGCTGACCGCCCAACGACCCCCGCCCATTGACGTCAATAATGACGTATG
TTCCCATAGTAACGCCAATAGGGACTTTCCATTGACGTCAATGGGTGGAGTATTTACGGTAAACTGCCCA
CTTGGCAGTACATCAAGTGTATCATATGCCAAGTACGCCCCCTATTGACGTCAATGACGGTAAATGGCCC
GCCTGGCATTATGCCCAGTACATGACCTTATGGGACTTTCCTACTTGGCAGTACATCTACGTATTAGTCA
TCGCTATTACCATGGTGATGCGGTTTTGGCAGTACATCAATGGGCGTGGATAGCGGTTTGACTCACGGGG
ATTTCCAAGTCTCCACCCCATTGACGTCAATGGGAGTTTGTTTTGGCACCAAAATCAACGGGACTTTCCA
AAATGTCGTAACAACTCCGCCCCATTGACGCAAATGGGCGGTAGGCGTGTACGGTGGGAGGTCTATATAA
GCAGAGCTGGTTTAGTGAACCGTCAGATCCGCTAGCGCGCCACCATGGCTCCTATCACCACCAGCCGCGT
GGAATTCGATGAAATTCCCACAGTGGTGGGCATCTTCAGTGCTTTTGGCCTGGTCTTCACTGTGTCTCTC
TTTGCCTGGATCTGCTGCCAGAGAAGATCCGCTAAGTCCAACAAGACTCCTCCATACAAGTTTGTGCACG
TGCTTAAAGGAGTTGATATCTACCCAGAAAACCTAAGTAGCAAAAAGAAGTTTGGAGGAGATGACAAGAG
TGAAGCAAAGCGTAAAGCAGCTTTGCCTAACCTTTCCCTGCACCTTGATCTCGAGAAGCGAGACCTCAAT
GGCAATTTCCCCAAAACCAACCCCAAAGCTGGCAGCTCTTCTGATCTGGAAAATGTCACCCCAAAGCTCT
TTCCGGAGACGGAAAAGGAGGCCGTCTCCCCTGAGAGCTTGAAGTCCAGCACTTCCCTCACTTCAGAGGA
GAAACAAGAGAAGCTGGGCACTCTCTTCTTGTCTCTAGAGTACAACTTCGAGAAGAAAGCATTTGTGGTG
AACATCAAGGAAGCCCAGGGCTTACCAGCCATGGATGAACAATCCATGACCTCTGACCCATACATCAAGA
TGACAATCTTACCAGAGAAGAAGCACAAAGTGAAAACCAGAGTGCTGAGGAAGACGCTGGACCCCGTGTT
TGACGAAACCTTCACATTCTATGGGGTCCCTTATCCCCACATCCAAGAGCTGTCCCTGCACTTCACCGTC
CTGAGTTTTGACAGGTTCTCAAGAGATGATGTCATTGGAGAAGTCCTCGTTCCTCTTTCAGGGATTGAAT
TGTCAGACGGGAAAATGTTAATGACCAGAGAGATCATCAAGAGAAATGCTAAGAAGTCTTCTGGACGGGG
TGAACTTCTGGTCTCCCTCTGTTATCAGTCCACTACAAACACGCTCACTGTGGTTGTCTTAAAAGCGCGG
CACCTACCGAAATCTGATGTGTCTGGACTTTCAGATCCCTACGTCAAAGTGAACCTGTACCATGCCAAGA
AGAGAATCTCTAAAAAGAAGACTCACGTGAAAAAGTGCACTCCCAACGCAGTGTTCAACGAACTGTTTGT
CTTTGATATTCCTTGTGAGAGTCTTGAAGAAATAAGTGTTGAATTTTTAGTTTTGGATTCTGAAAGGGGA
TCCCGAAATGAGGTGATCGGGCGGTTGGTCCTGGGTGCCACAGCAGAAGGAAGTGGTGGGGGGCACTGGA
AGGAGATCTGTGACTTCCCCAGGAGACAAATTGCTAAGTGGCATATGCTCTGTGATGGTTAGCTGCAGTC
GACGGTACCGCGGGCCCGATATCCGCCCCTCTCCCTCCCCCCCCCCTAACGTTACTGGCCGAAGCCGCTT
GGAATAAGGCCGGTGTGCGTTTGTCTATATGTTATTTTCCACCATATTGCCGTCTTTTGGCAATGTGAGG
GCCCGGAAACCTGGCCCTGTCTTCTTGACGAGCATTCCTAGGGGTCTTTCCCCTCTCGCCAAAGGAATGC
AAGGTCTGTTGAATGTCGTGAAGGAAGCAGTTCCTCTGGAAGCTTCTTGAAGACAAACAACGTCTGTAGC
GACCCTTTGCAGGCAGCGGAACCCCCCACCTGGCGACAGGTGCCTCTGCGGCCAAAAGCCACGTGTATAA
GATACACCTGCAAAGGCGGCACAACCCCAGTGCCACGTTGTGAGTTGGATAGTTGTGGAAAGAGTCAAAT
GGCTCTCCTCAAGCGTATTCAACAAGGGGCTGAAGGATGCCCAGAAGGTACCCCATTGTATGGGATCTGA
TCTGGGGCCTCGGTGCACATGCTTTACATGTGTTTAGTCGAGGTTAAAAAAACGTCTAGGCCCCCCGAAC
CACGGGGACGTGGTTTTCCTTTGAAAAACACGATGATAATATGGCCACAACCATGGTGAGCAAGGGCGAG
GAGCTGTTCACCGGGGTGGTGCCCATCCTGGTCGAGCTGGACGGCGACGTAAACGGCCACAAGTTCAGCG
TGTCCGGCGAGGGCGAGGGCGATGCCACCTACGGCAAGCTGACCCTGAAGTTCATCTGCACCACCGGCAA
GCTGCCCGTGCCCTGGCCCACCCTCGTGACCACCCTGACCTACGGCGTGCAGTGCTTCAGCCGCTACCCC
GACCACATGAAGCAGCACGACTTCTTCAAGTCCGCCATGCCCGAAGGCTACGTCCAGGAGCGCACCATCT
TCTTCAAGGACGACGGCAACTACAAGACCCGCGCCGAGGTGAAGTTCGAGGGCGACACCCTGGTGAACCG
CATCGAGCTGAAGGGCATCGACTTCAAGGAGGACGGCAACATCCTGGGGCACAAGCTGGAGTACAACTAC
AACAGCCACAACGTCTATATCATGGCCGACAAGCAGAAGAACGGCATCAAGGTGAACTTCAAGATCCGCC
ACAACATCGAGGACGGCAGCGTGCAGCTCGCCGACCACTACCAGCAGAACACCCCCATCGGCGACGGCCC
CGTGCTGCTGCCCGACAACCACTACCTGAGCACCCAGTCCGCCCTGAGCAAAGACCCCAACGAGAAGCGC
GATCACATGGTCCTGCTGGAGTTCGTGACCGCCGCCGGGATCACTCTCGGCATGGACGAGCTGTACAAGT
AAAGCGGCCGCGACTCTAGATCATAATCAGCCATACCACATTTGTAGAGGTTTTACTTGCTTTAAAAAAC
CTCCCACACCTCCCCCTGAACCTGAAACATAAAATGAATGCAATTGTTGTTGTTAACTTGTTTATTGCAG
CTTATAATGGTTACAAATAAAGCAATAGCATCACAAATTTCACAAATAAAGCATTTTTTTCACTGCATTC
TAGTTGTGGTTTGTCCAAACTCATCAATGTATCTTAAGGCGTAAATTGTAAGCGTTAATATTTTGTTAAA
ATTCGCGTTAAATTTTTGTTAAATCAGCTCATTTTTTAACCAATAGGCCGAAATCGGCAAAATCCCTTAT
AAATCAAAAGAATAGACCGAGATAGGGT
[37 nt withheld, positions 3599-3635]
AAAGAACGTGGACTCCAACGTCAAAGG
[49 nt withheld, positions 3663-3711]
T
[91 nt withheld, positions 3713-3803]
G
[124 nt withheld, positions 3805-3928]
CAGGTGGCACTTTTCGGGGAAATGTGCGCGGAACCCCTATTTGTTTATTTTTCTAAATACATTCAAATAT
GTATCCGCTCATGAGACAATAACCCTGATAAATGCTTCAATAATATTGAAAAAGGAAGAGTCCTGAGGCG
GAAAGAACCAGCTGTGGAATGTGTGTCAGTTAGGGTGTGGAAAGTCCCCAGGCTCCCCAGCAGGCAGAAG
TATGCAAAGCATGCATCTCAATTAGTCAGCAACCAGGTGTGGAAAGTCCCCAGGCTCCCCAGCAGGCAGA
AGTATGCAAAGCATGCATCTCAATTAGTCAGCAACCATAGTCCCGCCCCTAACTCCGCCCATCCCGCCCC
TAACTCCGCCCAGTTCCGCCCATTCTCCGCCCCATGGCTGACTAATTTTTTTTATTTATGCAGAGGCCGA
GGCCGCCTCGGCCTCTGAGCTATTCCAGAAGTAGTGAGGAGGCTTTTTTGGAGGCCTAGGCTTTTGCAAA
GATCGATCAAGAGACAGGATGAGGATCGTTTCGCATGATTGAACAAGATGGATTGCACGCAGGTTCTCCG
GCCGCTTGGGTGGAGAGGCTATTCGGCTATGACTGGGCACAACAGACAATCGGCTGCTCTGATGCCGCCG
TGTTCCGGCTGTCAGCGCAGGGGCGCCCGGTTCTTTTTGTCAAGACCGACCTGTCCGGTGCCCTGAATGA
ACTGCAAGACGAGGCAGCGCGGCTATCGTGGCTGGCCACGACGGGCGTTCCTTGCGCAGCTGTGCTCGAC
GTTGTCACTGAAGCGGGAAGGGACTGGCTGCTATTGGGCGAAGTGCCGGGGCAGGATCTCCTGTCATCTC
ACCTTGCTCCTGCCGAGAAAGTATCCATCATGGCTGATGCAATGCGGCGGCTGCATACGCTTGATCCGGC
TACCTGCCCATTCGACCACCAAGCGAAACATCGCATCGAGCGAGCACGTACTCGGATGGAAGCCGGTCTT
GTCGATCAGGATGATCTGGACGAAGAGCATCAGGGGCTCGCGCCAGCCGAACTGTTCGCCAGGCTCAAGG
CGAGCATGCCCGACGGCGAGGATCTCGTCGTGACCCATGGCGATGCCTGCTTGCCGAATATCATGGTGGA
AAATGGCCGCTTTTCTGGATTCATCGACTGTGGCCGGCTGGGTGTGGCGGACCGCTATCAGGACATAGCG
TTGGCTACCCGTGATATTGCTGAAGAGCTTGGCGGCGAATGGGCTGACCGCTTCCTCGTGCTTTACGGTA
TCGCCGCTCCCGATTCGCAGCGCATCGCCTTCTATCGCCTTCTTGACGAGTTCTTCTGAGCGGGACTCTG
GGGTTCGAAATGACCGACCAAGCGACGCCCAACCTGCCATCACGAGATTTCGATTCCACCGCCGCCTTCT
ATGAAAGGTTGGGCTTCGGAATCGTTTTCCGGGACGCCGGCTGGATGATCCTCCAGCGCGGGGATCTCAT
GCTGGAGTTCTTCGCCCACCCTAGGGGGAGGCTAACTGAAACACGGAAGGAGACAATACCGGAAGGAACC
CGCGCTATGACGGCAATAAAAAGACAGAATAAAACGCACGGTGTTGGGTCGTTTGTTCATAAACGCGGGG
TTCGGTCCCAGGGCTGGCACTCTGTCGATACCCCACCGAGACCCCATTGGGGCCAATACGCCCGCGTTTC
TTCCTTTTCCCCACCCCACCCCCCAAGTTCGGGTGAAGGCCCAGGGCTCGCAGCCAACGTCGGGGCGGCA
GGCCCTGCCATAGCCTCAGGTTACTCATATATACTTTAGATTGATTTAAAACTTCATTTTTAATTTAAAA
GGATCTAGGTGAAGATCCTTTTTGATAATCTCATGACCAAAATCCCTTAACGTGAGTTTTCGTTCCACTG
AGCGTCAGACCCCGTAGAAAAGATCAAAGGATCTTCTTGAGATCCTTTTTTTCTGCGCGTAATCTGCTGC
TTGCAAACAAAAAAACCACCGCTACCAGCGGTGGTTTGTTTGCCGGATCAAGAGCTACCAACTCTTTTTC
CGAAGGTAACTGGCTTCAGCAGAGCGCAGATACCAAATACTGTCCTTCTAGTGTAGCCGTAGTTAGGCCA
CCACTTCAAGAACTCTGTAGCACCGCCTACATACCTCGCTCTGCTAATCCTGTTACCAGTGGCTGCTGCC
AGTGGCGATAAGTCGTGTCTTACCGGGTTGGACTCAAGACGATAGTTACCGGATAAGGCGCAGCGGTCGG
GCTGAACGGGGGGTTCGTGCACACAGCCCAGCTTGGAGCGAACGACCTACACCGAACTGAGATACCTACA
GCGTGAGCTATGAGAAAGCGCCACGCTTCCCGAAGGGAGAAAGGCGGACAGGTATCCGGTAAGCGGCAGG
GTCGGAACAGGAGAGCGCACGAGGGAGCTTCCAGGGGGAAACGCCTGGTATCTTTATAGTCCTGTCGGGT
TTCGCCACCTCTGACTTGAGCGTCGATTTTTGTGATGCTCGTCAGGGGGGCGGAGCCTATGGAAAAACGC
CAGCAACGCGGCCTTTTTACGGTTCCTGGCCTTTTGCTGGCCTTTTGCTCACATGTTCTTTCCTGCGTTA
TCCCCTGATTCTGTGGATAACCGTATTACCGCCATGCAT
Features (pLannotate 1.2.2; 16 found; start..end, strand, type, name):
     61..364     +  enhancer       CMV enhancer: human cytomegalovirus immediate early enhancer
    365..568     +  promoter       CMV promoter: human cytomegalovirus (CMV) immediate early promoter
    605..1879    +  CDS            Syt4: SYT4_RAT - Experimental evidence at protein level: Swiss-Prot protein existence level 1. Synaptotagmin family member which does not bind Ca(2+) (PubMed:7993622). Involved in neuronal dense core vesicles (DCVs) mobility through its interaction with KIF1A. Upon increased neuronal activity, phosphorylation by MAPK8/JNK1 destabilizes the interaction with KIF1A and captures DCVs to synapses (PubMed:29166604). Plays a role in dendrite formation by melanocytes (By similarity). From Rattus norvegicus (Rat).
   1883..1908    +  misc_feature   MCS (fragment): multiple cloning site
   2027..2489    +  misc_feature   IRES: internal ribosome entry site (IRES) of the encephalomyocarditis virus (EMCV)
   2503..3222    +  CDS            EGFP: the original enhanced GFP (Yang et al., 1996) mammalian codon-optimized
   3239..3322    +  CDS            large T antigen (fragment): large T antigen from SV40 (simian virus 40)
   3345..3466    +  polyA_signal   SV40 poly(A) signal: SV40 polyadenylation signal
   3500..3928    -  rep_origin     f1 ori (sequence partly withheld): f1 bacteriophage origin of replication; arrow indicates direction of (+) strand synthesis
   3955..4059    +  promoter       AmpR promoter: bla
   4061..4418    +  promoter       SV40 promoter: SV40 enhancer and early promoter
   4453..5247    +  CDS            NeoR/KanR: aminoglycoside phosphotransferase from Tn5; aph(3')-II (or nptII); confers resistance to neomycin, kanamycin, and G418 (Geneticin®)
   5268..5420    +  CDS            ble (fragment): BLE_KLEPN - Experimental evidence at protein level: Swiss-Prot protein existence level 1. Binding protein with a strong affinity to the bleomycin family of antibiotics. Binds to CL990; an antimitotic-antibiotic compound. From Klebsiella pneumoniae.
   5479..5526    +  polyA_signal   HSV TK poly(A) signal: herpes simplex virus thymidine kinase polyadenylation signal (Cole and Stacy, 1985)
   5617..5633    -  polyA_signal   bGH poly(A) signal (fragment): bovine growth hormone polyadenylation signal
   5855..6443    +  rep_origin     ori: high-copy-number ColE1/pMB1/pBR322/pUC origin of replication
