[The description below was written by a language model from this plasmid's Addgene catalogue record and pLannotate feature annotations shown in this document.]
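Description:
rSytIV pIE is a mammalian expression plasmid built on the Clontech pIRES-EGFP backbone and carrying the rat synaptotagmin IV (Syt4) coding sequence. The annotated full sequence is about 6.6 kb, consistent with a roughly 5.3 kb backbone plus a 1.4 kb insert. In bacteria it replicates from a high-copy ColE1/pUC-type origin and is selected with kanamycin. An f1 origin is also present, which allows single-stranded DNA production. A single NeoR/KanR (Tn5 aminoglycoside phosphotransferase) gene provides both selections. It sits behind tandem bacterial (bla-type) and SV40 early promoters and is terminated by an HSV TK polyadenylation signal, so it confers kanamycin resistance in E. coli and G418 resistance in mammalian cells. The short ble, bGH poly(A) and SV40 large T antigen fragments in the feature table appear to be backbone remnants rather than functional elements.

The expression cassette is bicistronic. The human CMV immediate-early enhancer and promoter drive one transcript containing the Syt4 open reading frame, a remnant of the multiple cloning site, the EMCV internal ribosome entry site, EGFP and an SV40 polyadenylation signal. Although the catalogue lists "IRES EGFP" under tag/fusion, the IRES causes EGFP to be translated separately, so synaptotagmin IV is produced untagged while green fluorescence marks the transfected, expressing cells. This arrangement suits experiments that need overexpressing cells identified without modifying the protein. The associated publication examined whether synaptotagmin IV alters excitatory fast synaptic transmission or fusion pore kinetics in mammalian CNS neurons.
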