Addgene plasmid #12503: rSytIV pIE
Depositing lab: Jane Sullivan. Publication: Synaptotagmin IV does not alter excitatory fast synaptic transmission or fusion pore kinetics in mammalian CNS neurons. Ting JT, Kelley BG, Sullivan JM. J Neurosci. 2006 Jan 11. 26(2):372-80. 10.1523/JNEUROSCI.3997-05.2006 PubMed 16407532.
Backbone
  Vector backbone: pIRES-EGFP
  Backbone manufacturer: Clontech
  Backbone size w/o insert (bp): 5300
  Vector type: Mammalian Expression
  Selectable markers: Neomycin (select with G418)
Growth in bacteria
  Bacterial resistance: Kanamycin, 50 μg/mL
  Growth temperature: 37°C
  Growth strain: DH5alpha
  Copy number: High Copy
Gene/Insert
  Gene/Insert name: Synaptotagmin IV (alt name: Syt IV)
  Species: R. norvegicus (rat)
  Insert size (bp): 1400
  Entrez Gene: Syt4
  Tag / fusion protein: IRES EGFP (C terminal on backbone)
  Cloning method: Restriction Enzyme
  Sequencing primers: 5′ CMV Forward
Terms and licenses: Academic/Nonprofit Terms; Industry Terms: Not Available to Industry
How to cite: rSytIV pIE was a gift from Jane Sullivan (Addgene plasmid # 12503 ; http://n2t.net/addgene:12503 ; RRID:Addgene_12503)
