>Addgene plasmid #12503 | rSytIV pIE | addgene partial sequence | sequence record 18906 | CMV-F 5'-CGCAAATGGGCGGTAGGCGTG-3'
ACCGTCAGATCCGCTAGCGCGCCACCATGGCTCCTATCACCACCAGCCGCGTGGAATTCGATGAAATTCC
CACAGTGGTGGGCATCTTCAGTGCTTTTGGCCTGGTCTTCACTGTGTCTCTCTTTGCCTGGATCTGCTGC
CAGAGAAGATCCGCTAAGTCCAACAAGACTCCTCCATACAAGTTTGTGCACGTGCTTAAAGGAGTTGATA
TCTACCCAGAAAACCTAAGTAGCAAAAAGAAGTTTGGAGGAGATGACAAGAGTGAAGCAAAGCGTAAAGC
AGCTTTGCCTAACCTTTCCCTGCACCTTGATCTCGAGAAGCGAGACCTCAATGGCAATTTCCCCAAAACC
AACCCCAAAGCTGGCAGCTCTTCTGATCTGGAAAATGTCACCCCAAAGCTCTTTCCGGAGACGGAAAAGG
AGGCCGTCTCCCCTGAGAGCTTGAAGTCCAGCACTTCCCTCACTTCAGAGGAGAAACAAGAGAAGCTGGG
CACTCTCTTCTTGTCTCTAGAGTACAACTTCGAGAAGAAAGCATTTGTGGTGAACATCAAGGAAGCCCAG
GGCTTACCAGCCATGGATGAACAATCCATGACCTCTGACCCATACATCAAGATGACAATCTTACCAGAGA
AGAAGCACAAAGTGAAAACCAGAGTGCTGAGGAAGACGCTGGACCCCGTGTTTGACGAAACCTTCACATT
CTATGGGGTCCCTTATCCCCACATCCAAGAGCTGTCCCTGCACTTCACCGTCCTGAGTTTTGACAGGTTC
TCAAGAGATGATGTCATTGGAGAAGTCCTCGTTCCTCTTTCAGGGATTGAATTGTCAGACGGGAAAATGT
TAATGACCAGAGAGATCATCAAGAGAATGCTAAGAAGTCT
